Addgene plasmid #54348: LIIalpha F 2-3
Purpose: (Empty Backbone)
Depositing lab: Martin Parniske. Depositing organization: Ludwig-Maximilians-Universitaet Muenchen (LMU). Publication: A modular plasmid assembly kit for multigene expression, gene silencing and silencing rescue in plants. Binder A, Lambert J, Morbitzer R, Popp C, Ott T, Lahaye T, Parniske M. PLoS One. 2014 Feb 13;9(2):e88218. doi: 10.1371/journal.pone.0088218. eCollection 2014. PubMed 24551083.
Backbone
  Vector backbone: Xpre-S (pICH50505)
  Backbone manufacturer: Icon Genetics
  Vector type: plant expression
Growth in bacteria
  Bacterial resistance: Chloramphenicol and Spectinomycin, 25 & 50 μg/mL
  Growth temperature: 37°C
  Growth strain: DB3.1
  Copy number: High Copy
Gene/Insert
  Gene/Insert name: None
Terms and licenses: Academic/Nonprofit Terms; Industry Terms: Not Available to Industry
Depositor comments: binary expression vector. LII/LIV backbone. ccdB cassettes (ccdB and chloramphenicol resistance gene) were added between the borders by Esp3I cut-ligation, flanked by appropriate type IIS fusion sites
How to cite: LIIalpha F 2-3 was a gift from Martin Parniske (Addgene plasmid # 54348 ; http://n2t.net/addgene:54348 ; RRID:Addgene_54348)
