[The description below was written by a language model from this plasmid's Addgene catalogue record and pLannotate feature annotations shown in this document.]
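Description:
LIIalpha F 2-3 is an empty binary plant expression backbone from a modular Golden Gate-style plasmid assembly kit designed for multigene expression, gene silencing and silencing rescue in plants. It is derived from the Xpre-S (pICH50505) backbone from Icon Genetics and is described by the depositor as a level II/level IV acceptor. The roughly 6.9 kb plasmid carries a high-copy ColE1/pUC-type origin for propagation in E. coli. It also carries the pVS1 replication module (oriV, RepA and the StaA stability protein), which in binary vectors supports stable maintenance in Agrobacterium. Backbone selection is through an aadA aminoglycoside adenylyltransferase gene conferring spectinomycin/streptomycin resistance. The short Pc integron promoter, gentamicin acetyltransferase and incP oriV hits in the annotation are only fragments, probably remnants around the marker rather than functional parts.

Between the nopaline-type left and right T-DNA border repeats there is no plant payload. Instead the T-DNA region holds a counter-selectable placeholder cassette made up of the chloramphenicol acetyltransferase gene with its promoter and the ccdB gyrase toxin gene, along with a partial ccdA and a fragment of an attR1 site that apparently came along with the cassette. According to the depositor, this cassette was inserted by Esp3I cut-ligation and is flanked by type IIS fusion sites. Assembled transcription units can therefore replace it in a one-pot reaction, and clones that retain ccdB are eliminated in standard E. coli strains. The intact vector must accordingly be grown in a ccdB-tolerant strain such as DB3.1, under chloramphenicol plus spectinomycin selection. The "F 2-3" in the name probably indicates orientation and assembly position within the kit, but the record does not define it. It also does not specify the fusion site overhangs, or any plant promoter or plant selection marker.
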