Features (pLannotate 1.2.2; 16 found; start..end, strand, type, name):
    184..207     +  promoter       Pc promoter (fragment): intI1 (promoter lies within the coding sequence); class 1 integron promoter
    383..439     +  CDS            GmR (fragment): gentamycin acetyltransferase; aacC1; confers resistance to gentamycin
    450..1237    +  CDS            SmR (fragment): aminoglycoside adenylyltransferase (Murphy, 1985); aadA; confers resistance to spectinomycin and streptomycin
   1482..1542    -  rep_origin     oriV (fragment): incP origin of replication
   1748..1942    -  rep_origin     pVS1 oriV: origin of replication for the Pseudomonas plasmid pVS1 (Heeb et al., 2000)
   2008..3081    -  CDS            pVS1 RepA: replication protein from the Pseudomonas plasmid pVS1 (Heeb et al., 2000)
   3510..4139    -  CDS            pVS1 StaA: stability protein from the Pseudomonas plasmid pVS1 (Heeb et al., 2000)
   4403..4427    +  misc_feature   LB T-DNA repeat: left border repeat from nopaline C58 T-DNA
   4515..4624    +  protein_bind   attR1 (fragment): mutant version of attR; recombination site for the Gateway® LR reaction LR Clonase™
   4661..4691    +  promoter       lac UV5 promoter: E. coli lac promoter with an "up" mutation
   4715..4744    +  promoter       cat promoter (fragment): promoter of the E. coli cat gene encoding chloramphenicol acetyltransferase
   4745..5401    +  CDS            cat: CAT_ECOLX - Experimental evidence at protein level: Swiss-Prot protein existence level 1. This enzyme is an effector of chloramphenicol resistance in bacteria. From Escherichia coli. This protein is used as a marker in many commonly used cloning vectors, such as pACYC184.
   5583..5741    +  CDS            ccdA (fragment): CCDA_ECO57 - Also known as H, letA. Experimental evidence at protein level: Swiss-Prot protein existence level 1. Antitoxin component of a type II toxin-antitoxin (TA) system which inhibits the post-segregational killing (PSK) of plasmid-free cells, also referred to as a plasmid addiction system. Binds to and blocks the activity of CcdB; will also remove bound CcdB protein from the CcdB-GyrA complex by forming a CcdA-CcdB complex, a process termed rejuvenation. Functions as a transcriptional corepressor for the ccdAB operon, repression also requires CcdB (By similarity). From Escherichia coli
   5746..6051    +  CDS            ccdB: CcdB, a bacterial toxin that poisons DNA gyrase; ccdB; Plasmids containing the ccdB gene cannot be propagated in standard E. coli strains.
   6137..6161    +  misc_feature   RB T-DNA repeat: right border repeat from nopaline C58 T-DNA
   6284..6872    -  rep_origin     ori: high-copy-number ColE1/pMB1/pBR322/pUC origin of replication
>Addgene plasmid #54348 | LIIalpha F 2-3 | depositor full sequence | sequence record 84568 | Full Sequence
GAAAACTCACGTTAAGGGATTTTGGTCATGAGATTATCAAAAAGGATCTTCACCTAGATCATCGGAAGAA
CGGCAACTAAGCTGCCGGGTTTGAAACACGGATGATCTCGCGGAGGGTAGCATGTTGATTGTAACGATGA
CAGAGCGTTGCTGCCTGTGATCAATTCGGGCACGAACCCAGTGGACATAAGCCTGTTCGGTTCGTAAGCT
GTAATGCAAGTAGCGTATGCGCTCACGCAACTGGTCCAGAACCTTGACCGAACGCAGCGGTGGTAACGGC
GCAGTGGCGGTTTTCATGGCTTGTTATGACTGTTTTTTTGGGGTACAGTCTATGCCTCGGGCATCCAAGC
AGCAAGCGCGTTACGCCGTGGGTCGATGTTTGATGTTATGGAGCAGCAACGATGTTACGCAGCAGGGCAG
TCGCCCTAAAACAAAGTTAAACATCATGGGGGAAGCGGTGATCGCCGAAGTATCGACTCAACTATCAGAG
GTAGTTGGCGTCATCGAGCGCCATCTCGAACCGACGTTGCTGGCCGTACATTTGTACGGCTCCGCAGTGG
ATGGCGGCCTGAAGCCACACAGTGATATTGATTTGCTGGTTACGGTGACCGTAAGGCTTGATGAAACAAC
GCGGCGAGCTTTGATCAACGACCTTTTGGAAACTTCGGCTTCCCCTGGAGAGAGCGAGATTCTCCGCGCT
GTAGAAGTCACCATTGTTGTGCACGACGACATCATTCCGTGGCGTTATCCAGCTAAGCGCGAACTGCAAT
TTGGAGAATGGCAGCGCAATGACATTCTTGCAGGTATCTTCGAGCCAGCCACGATCGACATTGATCTGGC
TATCTTGCTGACAAAAGCAAGAGAACATAGCGTTGCCTTGGTAGGTCCAGCGGCGGAGGAACTCTTTGAT
CCGGTTCCTGAACAGGATCTATTTGAGGCGCTAAATGAAACCTTAACGCTATGGAACTCGCCGCCCGACT
GGGCTGGCGATGAGCGAAATGTAGTGCTTACGTTGTCCCGCATTTGGTACAGCGCAGTAACCGGCAAAAT
CGCGCCGAAGGATGTCGCTGCCGACTGGGCAATGGAGCGCCTGCCGGCCCAGTATCAGCCCGTCATACTT
GAAGCTAGACAGGCTTATCTTGGACAAGAAGAAGATCGCTTGGCCTCGCGCGCAGATCAGTTGGAAGAAT
TTGTCCACTACGTGAAAGGCGAGATCACCAAGGTAGTCGGCAAATAATGTCTAGCTAGAAATTCGTTCAA
GCCGACGCCGCTTCGCGGCGCGGCTTAACTCAAGCGTTAGATGCACTAAGCACATAATTGCTCACAGCCA
AACTATCAGGTCAAGTCTGCTTTTATTATTTTTAAGCGTGCATAATAAGCCCTACACAAATTGGGAGATA
TATCATGCATGACCAAAATCCCTTAACGTGAGTTTTCGTTCCACTGAGCGTCAGACCCCGTAGAAAAGAT
CAAAGGATCTTCTGCCATTTTTGGGGTGAGGCCGTTCGCGGCCGAGGGGCGCAGCCCCTGGGGGGATGGG
AGCTCGGTGCCTTGATGTGGGCGCCGGCGGTCGAGTGGCGACGGCGCGGCTTGTCCGCGCCCTGGTAGAT
TGCCTGGCCGTAGGCCAGCCATTTTTGAGCGGCCAGCGGCCGCGATAGGCCGACGCGAAGCGGCGGGGCG
TAGGGAGCGCAGCGACCGAAGGGTAGGCGCTTTTTGCAGCTCTTCGGCTGTGCGCTGGCCAGACAGTTAT
GCACAGGCCAGGCGGGTTTTAAGAGTTTTAATAAGTTTTAAAGAGTTTTAGGCGGAAAAATCGCCTTTTT
TCTCTTTTATATCAGTCACTTACATGTGTGACCGGTTCCCAATGTACGGCTTTGGGTTCCCAATGTACGG
GTTCCGGTTCCCAATGTACGGCTTTGGGTTCCCAATGTACGTGCTATCCACAGGAAAGAAGCTTTTTCGA
CCTTTTTCCCCTGCTAGGGCAATTTGCCCTAGCATCTGCTCCGTACATTAGGAACCGGCGGATGCTTCGC
CCTCGATCAGGTTGCGGTAGCGCATGACTAGGATCGGGCCAGCCTGCCCCGCCTCCTCCTTCAAATCGTA
CTCCGGCAGGTCATTTGACCCGATCAGCTTGCGCACGGTGAAACAGAACTTCTTGAACTCTCCGGCGCTG
CCACTGCGTTCGTAGATCGTCTTGAACAACCATCTGGCTTCTGCCTTGCCTGCGGCGCGGCGTGCCAGGC
GGTAGAGAAAACGGCCGATGCCGGGATCGATCAAAAAGTAATCGGGGTGAACCGTCAGCACGTCCGGGTT
CTTGCCTTCTGTGATCTCGCGGTACATCCAATCAGCTAGCTCGATCTCGATGTACTCCGGCCGCCCGGTT
TCGCTCTTTACGATCTTGTAGCGGCTAATCAAGGCTTCACCCTCGGATACCGTCACCAGGCGGCCGTTCT
TGGCCTTCTTCGTACGCTGCATGGCAACGTGCGTGGTGTTTAACCGAATGCAGGTTTCTACCAGGTCGTC
TTTCTGCTTTCCGCCATCGGCTCGCCGGCAGAACTTGAGTACGTCCGCAACGTGTGGACGGAACACGCGG
CCGGGCTTGTCTCCCTTCCCTTCCCGGTATCGGTTCATGGATTCGGTTAGATGGGAAACCGCCATCAGTA
CCAGGTCGTAATCCCACACACTGGCCATGCCGGCCGGCCCTGCGGAAACCTCTACGTGCCCGTCTGGAAG
CTCGTAGCGGATCACCTCGCCAGCTCGTCGGTCACGCTTCGACAGACGGAAAACGGCCACGTCCATGATG
CTGCGACTATCGCGGGTGCCCACGTCATAGAGCATCGGAACGAAAAAATCTGGTTGCTCGTCGCCCTTGG
GCGGCTTCCTAATCGACGACGCACCGGCTGCCGGCGGTTGCCGGGATTCTTTGCGGATTCGATCAGCGGC
CGCTTGCCACGATTCACCGGGGCGTGCTTCTGCCTCGATGCGTTGCCGCTGGGCGGCCTGCGCGGCCTTC
AACTTCTCCACCAGGTCATCACCCAGCGCCGCGCCGATTTGTACCGGGCCGGATGGTTTGCGACCGCTCA
CGCCGATTCCTCGGGCTTGGGGGTTCCAGTGCCATTGCAGGGCCGGCAGACAACCCAGCCGCTTACGCCT
GGCCAACCGCCCGTTCCTCCACACATGGGGCATTCCACGGCGTCGGTGCCTGGTTGTTCTTGATTTTCCA
TGCCGCCTCCTTTAGCCGCTAAAATTCATCTACTCATTTATTCATTTGCTCATTTACTCTGGTAGCTGCG
CGATGTATTCAGATAGCAGCTCGGTAATGGTCTTGCCTTGGCGTACCGCGTACATCTTCAGCTTGGTGTG
ATCCTCCGCCGGCAACTGAAAGTTGACCCGCTTCATGGCTGGCGTGTCTGCCAGGCTGGCCAACGTTGCA
GCCTTGCTGCTGCGTGCGCTCGGACGGCCGGCACTTAGCGTGTTTGTGCTTTTGCTCATTTTCTCTTTAC
CTCATTAACTCAAATGAGTTTTGATTTAATTTCAGCGGCCAGCGCCTGGACCTCGCGGGCAGCGTCGCCC
TCGGGTTCTGATTCAAGAACGGTTGTGCCGGCGGCGGCAGTGCCTGGGTAGCTCACGCGCTGCGTGATAC
GGGACTCAAGAATGGGCAGCTCGTACCCGGCCAGCGCCTCGGCAACCTCACCGCCGATGCGCGTGCCTTT
GATCGCCCGCGACACGACAAAGGCCGCTTGTAGCCTTCCATCCGTGACCTCAATGCGCTGCTTAACCAGC
TCCACCAGGTCGGCGGTGGCCCATATGTCGTAAGGGCTTGGCTGCACCGGAATCAGCACGAAGTCGGCTG
CCTTGATCGCGGACACAGCCAAGTCCGCCGCCTGGGGCGCTCCGTCGATCACTACGAAGTCGCGCCGGCC
GATGGCCTTCACGTCGCGGTCAATCGTCGGGCGGTCGATGCCGACAACGGTTAGCGGTTGATCTTCCCGC
ACGGCCGCCCAATCGCGGGCACTGCCCTGGGGATCGGAATCGACTAACAGAACATCGGCCCCGGCGAGTT
GCAGGGCGCGGGCTAGATGGGTTGCGATGGTCGTCTTGCCTGACCCGCCTTTCTGGTTAAGTACAGCGAT
AACCTTCATGCGTTCCCCTTGCGTATTTGTTTATTTACTCATCGCATCATATACGCAGCGACCGCATGAC
GCAAGCTGTTTTACTCAAATACACATCACCTTTTTAGACGGCGGCGCTCGGTTTCTTCAGCGGCCAAGCT
GGCCGGCCAGGCCGCCAGCTTGGCATCAGACAAACCGGCCAGGATTTCATGCAGCCGCACGGCTGATGGG
CTGCCTGTATCGAGTGGTGATTTTGTGCCGAGCTGCCGGTCGGGGAGCTGTTGGCTGGCTGGTGGCAGGA
TATATTGTGGTGTAAACAAATTGACGCTTAGACACTTAATAACACATTGCGGACGTTTTTAATGTACTGG
GGTGGATTACGGAAGACAAGGGCGCGGTGAGACCAAAGCTGAACGAGAAACGTAAAATGATATAAATATC
AATATATTAAATTAGATTTTGCATAAAAAACAGACTACATAATACTGTAAAACACAACATATCCAGTCAC
TATGGCGGCCCCTCGAGGGGCCGCATTAGGCACCCCAGGCTTTACACTTTATGCTTCCGGCTCGTATAAT
GTGTGGATTTTGAGTTAGGATCCGTCGAGATTTTCAGGAGCTAAGGAAGCTAAAATGGAGAAAAAAATCA
CTGGATATACCACCGTTGATATATCCCAATGGCATCGTAAAGAACATTTTGAGGCATTTCAGTCAGTTGC
TCAATGTACCTATAACCAGACCGTTCAGCTGGATATTACGGCCTTTTTAAAGACCGTAAAGAAAAATAAG
CACAAGTTTTATCCGGCCTTTATTCACATTCTTGCCCGCCTGATGAATGCTCATCCGGAATTCCGTATGG
CAATGAAAGACGGTGAGCTGGTGATATGGGATAGTGTTCACCCTTGTTACACCGTTTTCCATGAGCAAAC
TGAAACGTTTTCATCGCTCTGGAGTGAATACCACGACGATTTCCGGCAGTTTCTACACATATATTCGCAA
GATGTGGCGTGTTACGGTGAAAACCTGGCCTATTTCCCTAAAGGGTTTATTGAGAATATGTTTTTCGTGT
CAGCCAATCCCTGGGTGAGTTTCACCAGTTTTGATTTAAACGTGGCCAATATGGACAACTTCTTCGCCCC
CGTTTTCACCATGGGCAAATATTATACGCAAGGCGACAAGGTGCTGATGCCGCTGGCGATTCAGGTTCAT
CATGCCGTTTGTGATGGCTTCCATGTCGGCAGAATGCTTAATGAATTACAACAGTACTGCGATGAGTGGC
AGGGCGGGGCGTAATCTAGAGGATCCGGCTTACTAAAAGCCAGATAACAGTATGCGTATTTGCGCGCTGA
TTTTTGCGGTATAAGAATATATACTGATATGTATACCCGAAGTATGTCAAAAAGAGGTATGCTATGAAGC
AGCGTATTACAGTGACAGTTGACAGCGACAGCTATCAGTTGCTCAAGGCATATATGATGTCAATATCTCC
GGTCTGGTAAGCACAACCATGCAGAATGAAGCCCGTCGTCTGCGTGCCGAACGCTGGAAAGCGGAAAATC
AGGAAGGGATGGCTGAGGTCGCCCGGTTTATTGAAATGAACGGCTCTTTTGCTGACGAGAACAGGGGCTG
GTGAAATGCAGTTTAAGGTTTACACCTATAAAAGAGAGAGCCGTTATCGTCTGTTTGTGGATGTACAGAG
TGATATTATTGACACGCCCGGGCGACGGATGGTGATCCCCCTGGCCAGTGCACGTCTGCTGTCAGATAAA
GTCCCCCGTGAACTTTACCCGGTGGTGCATATCGGGGATGAAAGCTGGCGCATGATGACCACCGATATGG
CCAGTGTGCCGGTTTCCGTTATCGGGGAAGAAGTGGCTGATCTCAGCCACCGCGAAAATGACATCAAAAA
CGCCATTAACCTGATGTTCTGGGGAATATAAATGTCAGGCTCCCTTATACACAGCCAGTCTGCAGGTCGA
CGGTCTCATGTCATTGTTGTCTTCTCTGGTTTAAACTATCAGTGTTTGACAGGATATATTGGCGGGTAAA
CCTAAGAGAAAAGAGCGTTTATTAGAATAATCGGATATTTAAAAGGGCGTGAAAAGGTTTATCCGTTCGT
CCATTTGTATGTGCCAACCACAGGAACCGTAAAAAGGCCGCGTTGCTGGCGTTTTTCCATAGGCTCCGCC
CCCCTGACGAGCATCACAAAAATCGACGCTCAAGTCAGAGGTGGCGAAACCCGACAGGACTATAAAGATA
CCAGGCGTTTCCCCCTGGAAGCTCCCTCGTGCGCTCTCCTGTTCCGACCCTGCCGCTTACCGGATACCTG
TCCGCCTTTCTCCCTTCGGGAAGCGTGGCGCTTTCTCATAGCTCACGCTGTAGGTATCTCAGTTCGGTGT
AGGTCGTTCGCTCCAAGCTGGGCTGTGTGCACGAACCCCCCGTTCAGCCCGACCGCTGCGCCTTATCCGG
TAACTATCGTCTTGAGTCCAACCCGGTAAGACACGACTTATCGCCACTGGCAGCAGCCACTGGTAACAGG
ATTAGCAGAGCGAGGTATGTAGGCGGTGCTACAGAGTTCTTGAAGTGGTGGCCTAACTACGGCTACACTA
GAAGGACAGTATTTGGTATCTGCGCTCTGCTGAAGCCAGTTACCTTCGGAAAAAGAGTTGGTAGCTCTTG
ATCCGGCAAACAAACCACCGCTGGTAGCGGTGGTTTTTTTGTTTGCAAGCAGCAGATTACGCGCAGAAAA
AAAGGATCTCAAGAAGATCCTTTGATCTTTTCTACGGGGTCTGACGCTCAGTGGAAC
