>Addgene plasmid #54348 | LIIalpha F 2-3 | addgene partial sequence | sequence record 90193 | LB-F1 5'-gtggtgtaaacaaattgacgc-3'
ACTGGGGTGGATTACGGAAGACAAGGGCGCGGTGAGACCAAAGCTGAACGAGAAACGTAAAATGATATAA
ATATCAATATATTAAATTAGATTTTGCATAAAAAACAGACTACATAATACTGTAAAACACAACATATCCA
GTCACTATGGCGGCCCCTCGAGGGGCCGCATTAGGCACCCCAGGCTTTACACTTTATGCTTCCGGCTCGT
ATAATGTGTGGATTTTGAGTTAGGATCCGTCGAGATTTTCAGGAGCTAAGGAAGCTAAAATGGAGAAAAA
AATCACTGGATATACCACCGTTGATATATCCCAATGGCATCGTAAAGAACATTTTGAGGCATTTCAGTCA
GTTGCTCAATGTACCTATAACCAGACCGTTCAGCTGGATATTACGGCCTTTTTAAAGACCGTAAAGAAAA
ATAAGCACAAGTTTTATCCGGCCTTTATTCACATTCTTGCCCGCCTGATGAATGCTCATCCGGAATTCCG
TATGGCAATGAAAGACGGTGAGCTGGTGATATGGGATAGTGTTCACCCTTGTTACACCGTTTTCCATGAG
CAAACTGAAACGTTTTCATCGCTCTGGAGTGAATACCACGACGATTTCCGGCAGTTTCTACACATATATT
CGCAAGATGTGGCGTGTTACGGTGAAAACCTGGCCTATTTCCCTAAAGGGTTTATTGAGAATATGTTTTT
CGTGTCAGCCAATCCCTGGGTGAGTTTCACCAGTTTTGATTTAAACGTGGCC
