>Addgene plasmid #54348 | LIIalpha F 2-3 | addgene partial sequence | sequence record 91183 | ccdb-rev 5'-ATATGCACCACCGGGTAAAG-3'
GGATCACCATCCGTCGCCCGGGCGTGTCAATAATATCACTCTGTACATCCACAAACAGACGATAACGGCT
CTCTCTTTTATAGGTGTAAACCTTAAACTGCATTTCACCAGCCCCTGTTCTCGTCAGCAAAAGAGCCGTT
CATTTCAATAAACCGGGCGACCTCAGCCATCCCTTCCTGATTTTCCGCTTTCCAGCGTTCGGCACGCAGA
CGACGGGCTTCATTCTGCATGGTTGTGCTTACCAGACCGGAGATATTGACATCATATATGCCTTGAGCAA
CTGATAGCTGTCGCTGTCAACTGTCACTGTAATACGCTGCTTCATAGCATACCTCTTTTTGACATACTTC
GGGTATACATATCAGTATATATTCTTATACCGCAAAAATCAGCGCGCAAATACGCATACTGTTATCTGGC
TTTTAGTAAGCCGGATCCTCTAGATTACGCCCCGCCCTGCCACTCATCGCAGTACTGTTGTAATTCATTA
AGCATTCTGCCGACATGGAAGCCATCACAAACGGCATGATGAACCTGAATCGCCAGCGGCATCAGCACCT
TGTCGCCTTGCGTATAATATTTGCCCATGGTGAAAACGGGGGCGAAGAAGTTGTCCATATTGGCCACGTT
TAAATCAAAACTGGTGAAACTCACCC
